>Addgene plasmid #200135 | pHHYTK109 | addgene full sequence | sequence record 392149 | Addgene NGS Result
TCGGTCTCAATCCAAAAGAACTGCTGATGGTTCTGAATTTGAATCTCCAAAAAAAAAAAGAAAAGTTGAA
TAATGGCTGAGACCAGACCAATAAAAAACGCCCGGCGGCAACCGAGCGTTCTGAACAAATCCAGATGGAG
TTCTGAGGTCATTACTGGATCTATCAACAGGAGTCCAAGCGAGCTCGATATCAAATTACGCCCCGCCCTG
CCACTCATCGCAGTACTGTTGTAATTCATTAAGCATTCTGCCGACATGGAAGCCATCACAAACGGCATGA
TGAACCTGAATCGCCAGCGGCATCAGCACCTTGTCGCCTTGCGTATAATATTTGCCCATGGTGAAAACGG
GGGCGAAGAAGTTGTCCATATTGGCCACGTTTAAATCAAAACTGGTGAAACTCACCCAGGGATTGGCTGA
AACGAAAAACATATTCTCAATAAACCCTTTAGGGAAATAGGCCAGGTTTTCACCGTAACACGCCACATCT
TGCGAATATATGTGTAGAAACTGCCGGAAATCGTCGTGGTATTCACTCCAGAGCGATGAAAACGTTTCAG
TTTGCTCATGGAAAACGGTGTAACAAGGGTGAACACTATCCCATATCACCAGCTCACCGTCTTTCATTGC
CATACGAAATTCCGGATGAGCATTCATCAGGCGGGCAAGAATGTGAATAAAGGCCGGATAAAACTTGTGC
TTATTTTTCTTTACGGTCTTTAAAAAGGCCGTAATATCCAGCTGAACGGTCTGGTTATAGGTACATTGAG
CAACTGACTGAAATGCCTCAAAATGTTCTTTACGATGCCATTGGGATATATCAACGGTGGTATATCCAGT
GATTTTTTTCTCCATTTTAGCTTCCTTAGCTCCTGAAAATCTCGATAACTCAAAAAATACGCCCGGTAGT
GATCTTATTTCATTATGGTGAAAGTTGGAACCTCTTACGTGCCCGATCAATCATGACCAAAATCCCTTAA
CGTGAGTTTTCGTTCCACTGAGCGTCAGACCCCGTAGAAAAGATCAAAGGATCTTCTTGAGATCCTTTTT
TTCTGCGCGTAATCTGCTGCTTGCAAACAAAAAAACCACCGCTACCAGCGGTGGTTTGTTTGCCGGATCA
AGAGCTACCAACTCTTTTTCCGAAGGTAACTGGCTTCAGCAGAGCGCAGATACCAAATACTGTTCTTCTA
GTGTAGCCGTAGTTAGGCCACCACTTCAAGAACTCTGTAGCACCGCCTACATACCTCGCTCTGCTAATCC
TGTTACCAGTGGCTGCTGCCAGTGGCGATAAGTCGTGTCTTACCGGGTTGGACTCAAGACGATAGTTACC
GGATAAGGCGCAGCGGTCGGGCTGAACGGGGGGTTCGTGCACACAGCCCAGCTTGGAGCGAACGACCTAC
ACCGAACTGAGATACCTACAGCGTGAGCTATGAGAAAGCGCCACGCTTCCCGAAGGGAGAAAGGCGGACA
GGTATCCGGTAAGCGGCAGGGTCGGAACAGGAGAGCGCACGAGGGAGCTTCCAGGGGGAAACGCCTGGTA
TCTTTATAGTCCTGTCGGGTTTCGCCACCTCTGACTTGAGCGTCGATTTTTGTGATGCTCGTCAGGGGGG
CGGAGCCTATGGAAAAACGCCAGCAACGCGGCCTTTTTACGGTTCCTGGCCTTTTGCTGGCCTTTTGCTC
ACATGTTCTTTCCTGCGTTATCCCCTGATTCTGTGGATAACCGTAG
Features (pLannotate 1.2.2; 5 found; start..end, strand, type, name):
     42..57      -  terminator     fd terminator (fragment): central terminator from bacteriophage fd (Otsuka and Kunisawa, 1982)
     91..125     -  terminator     lambda t0 terminator: minimal transcription terminator from phage lambda (Scholtissek and Grosse, 1987)
    199..855     -  CDS            cat: CAT_ECOLX - Experimental evidence at protein level: Swiss-Prot protein existence level 1. This enzyme is an effector of chloramphenicol resistance in bacteria. From Escherichia coli. This protein is used as a marker in many commonly used cloning vectors, such as pACYC184.
    856..953     -  promoter       cat promoter: promoter of the E. coli cat gene encoding chloramphenicol acetyltransferase
   1037..1625    +  rep_origin     ori: high-copy-number ColE1/pMB1/pBR322/pUC origin of replication
