[The description below was written by a language model from this plasmid's Addgene catalogue record and pLannotate feature annotations shown in this document.]
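Description:
pHHYTK109 is a small part plasmid (about 1.7 kb) for the yeast Modular Cloning (MoClo) system, built in the pYTK001 entry vector of the Yeast Toolkit. It is a storage and donor plasmid maintained in E. coli rather than an expression construct in its own right. The annotated backbone consists of a high-copy ColE1/pUC-type origin of replication and a chloramphenicol acetyltransferase (cat) gene with its native promoter, which provides chloramphenicol selection. This gene is followed by a lambda t0 terminator and a fragment of the phage fd terminator, which insulate the marker's transcription from the rest of the plasmid. No yeast origin, yeast marker or promoter is annotated, consistent with a part vector that is never itself propagated in yeast.

The payload is a 64 bp synthetic insert named BPSV40-NLS, which the name suggests is a bipartite SV40-type nuclear localisation signal. The automated feature table did not pick it up, so its position is not annotated. It was inserted through BsmBI sites that were destroyed during cloning, the usual route for domesticating parts into pYTK001. The record classifies it as a Type 4a part. In the Yeast Toolkit scheme this position sits directly downstream of the coding sequence and is used for C-terminal tags or fusions, ahead of the terminator part. In a Golden Gate assembly the NLS module would be released and joined with promoter, coding sequence and terminator parts, giving a transcription unit whose protein product carries the signal at its C-terminus. The plasmid belongs to a toolkit for directing proteins to defined intracellular compartments in Saccharomyces cerevisiae, here presumably the nucleus.
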