Addgene plasmid #200135: pHHYTK109
Purpose: Type 4a part for Modular Cloning in Yeast
Depositing lab: Johannes Herrmann. Depositing organization: Rheinland-Pfälzische Technische Universität Kaiserslautern. Publication: A modular cloning (MoClo) toolkit for reliable intracellular protein targeting in the yeast Saccharomyces cerevisiae. Simakin P, Koch C, Herrmann JM. Microb Cell. 2023 Feb 28;10(4):78-87. doi: 10.15698/mic2023.04.794. eCollection 2023 Apr 3. PubMed 37009624.
Backbone
  Vector backbone: pYTK001
  Backbone manufacturer: John Dueber Lab, https://doi.org/10.1021/sb500366v
  Vector type: Bacterial Expression, Synthetic Biology
Growth in bacteria
  Bacterial resistance: Chloramphenicol, 25 μg/mL
  Growth temperature: 37°C
  Growth strain: DH5alpha
  Copy number: High Copy
Gene/Insert
  Gene/Insert name: BPSV40-NLS
  Species: Synthetic
  Insert size (bp): 64
  Cloning method: Restriction Enzyme; 5′ cloning site BsmBI (destroyed during cloning); 3′ cloning site BsmBI (destroyed during cloning)
Terms and licenses: Academic/Nonprofit Terms; Industry Terms: Not Available to Industry
How to cite: pHHYTK109 was a gift from Johannes Herrmann (Addgene plasmid # 200135 ; http://n2t.net/addgene:200135 ; RRID:Addgene_200135)
